Addgene plasmid #203946: pC0.422
Purpose: Level 0 part. Rhamnose-inducible rhaS_PrhaBAD promoter.
Depositing lab: Alistair McCormick. Depositing organization: University of Edinburgh. Publication: A toolbox to engineer the highly productive cyanobacterium Synechococcus sp. PCC 11901. Victoria AJ, Selao TT, Moreno-Cabezuelo JA, Mills LA, Gale GAR, Lea-Smith DJ, McCormick AJ. Plant Physiol. 2024 May 7:kiae261. doi: 10.1093/plphys/kiae261. PubMed 38713768.
Backbone
  Vector backbone: n/a
  Vector type: Synthetic Biology
Growth in bacteria
  Bacterial resistance: Spectinomycin, 50 μg/mL
  Growth temperature: 37°C
  Growth strain: DH5alpha
  Copy number: High Copy
Gene/Insert
  Gene/Insert name: rhaS-PrhaBAD
  Species: Synthetic
  Cloning method: Restriction Enzyme; 5′ cloning site unknown (unknown if destroyed)
Terms and licenses: Academic/Nonprofit Terms; Industry Terms: Not Available to Industry
Depositor comments: 11901 toolkit compatible with CyanoGate Kit
How to cite: pC0.422 was a gift from Alistair McCormick (Addgene plasmid # 203946 ; http://n2t.net/addgene:203946 ; RRID:Addgene_203946)
