[The description below was written by a language model from this plasmid's Addgene catalogue record and pLannotate feature annotations shown in this document.]
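Description:
pC0.422 is a small (about 3.4 kb) Level 0 part plasmid for modular synthetic-biology assembly. It was deposited as part of a toolkit for engineering the fast-growing cyanobacterium Synechococcus sp. PCC 11901 and is described as compatible with the CyanoGate kit. The backbone is not named in the record. The feature table shows a high-copy ColE1/pUC-type origin for propagation in E. coli and an aadA gene conferring spectinomycin/streptomycin resistance, which matches the catalogued spectinomycin selection. An AmpR (bla) promoter annotation lies upstream of aadA. Short fragments annotated as an integrase, a gentamicin acetyltransferase and lacI are most likely remnants of the resistance cassette and backbone rather than functional genes.

The payload is a synthetic rhamnose-inducible promoter module, rhaS-PrhaBAD. The E. coli rhaS gene, which encodes the transcriptional activator of the rhaBAD and rhaT operons, sits on the reverse strand. Immediately upstream of it, in the same orientation, is a sequence annotated as a J23119 promoter fragment, suggesting that the activator is expressed constitutively from a J23119-type synthetic promoter. The rhaB (PrhaBAD) promoter faces the opposite way, reading outward toward the end of the part. In this divergent layout the regulator and its target promoter travel together as one unit, so a coding sequence placed downstream of PrhaBAD can be switched on by L-rhamnose in a host that lacks the native regulator.

As a Level 0 part it carries no downstream gene. It is meant to serve as the promoter element when building higher-level expression cassettes for tunable, inducible gene expression in cyanobacteria. The record lists restriction-enzyme cloning but does not give the flanking sites or overhangs.
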