Features (pLannotate 1.2.2; 9 found; start..end, strand, type, name):
    110..214     +  promoter       AmpR promoter: bla
    205..285     -  CDS            int (fragment): INT2_ECOLX - Protein inferred from homology: Swiss-Prot protein existence level 3. Putative integrase believed to be involved in the insertion of antibiotic resistance genes into plasmids and transposons. From Escherichia coli.
    373..429     +  CDS            GmR (fragment): gentamycin acetyltransferase; aacC1; confers resistance to gentamycin
    436..1224    +  CDS            aadA: S3AD_ECOLX - Experimental evidence at protein level: Swiss-Prot protein existence level 1. Mediates bacterial resistance to the antibiotics streptomycin and spectinomycin. From Escherichia coli.
   1398..1986    +  rep_origin     ori: high-copy-number ColE1/pMB1/pBR322/pUC origin of replication
   2169..2218    +  CDS            lacI (fragment): lac repressor; lacI; The lac repressor binds to the lac operator to inhibit transcription in E. coli. This inhibition can be relieved by adding lactose or isopropyl-β-D-thiogalactopyranoside (IPTG).
   2241..3074    -  CDS            rhaS: RHAS_ECOLI - Also known as rhaC2. Experimental evidence at protein level: Swiss-Prot protein existence level 1. Activates expression of the rhaBAD and rhaT operons. From Escherichia coli (strain K12).
   3102..3133    -  promoter       J23119 promoter (fragment): bacterial promoter (Registry of Standard Biological Parts BBa J23119)
   3214..3332    +  promoter       rhaB promoter: promoter of the E. coli rhaBAD operon, conferring tight induction with L-rhamnose and repression with D-glucose in the presence of RhaR and RhaS (Giacalone et al., 2006)
>Addgene plasmid #203946 | pC0.422 | addgene full sequence | sequence record 406814 | Addgene NGS Result
GTGGCTCTTCAGTGGACGAAAGGGCCTCGTGATACGCCTATTTTTATAGGTTAATGTCATGATAATAATG
GTTTCTTAGACGTCAGGTGGCACTTTTCGGGGAAATGTGCGCGGAACCCCTATTTGTTTATTTTTCTAAA
TACATTCAAATATGTATCCGCTCATGAGACAATAACCCTGATAAATGCTTCAATAATATTGAAAAAGGAA
GAGTATGCGCTCACGCAACTGGTCCAGAACCTTGACCGAACGCAGCGGTGGTAACGGCGCAGTGGCGGTT
TTCATGGCTTGTTATGACTGTTTTTTTTTGGGGTACAGTCTATGCCTCGGGCATCCAAGCAGCAAGCGCG
TTACGCCGTGGGTCGATGTTTGATGTTATGGAGCAGCAACGATGTTACGCAGCAGGGCAGTCGCCCTAAA
ACAAAGTTAAACATCATGAGGGAAGCGGTGATCGCCGAAGTATCGACTCAACTATCAGAGGTAGTTGGCG
TCATCGAGCGCCATCTCGAACCGACGTTGCTGGCCGTACATTTGTACGGCTCCGCAGTGGATGGCGGCCT
GAAGCCACACAGCGATATTGATTTGCTGGTTACGGTGACCGTAAGGCTTGATGAAACAACGCGGCGAGCT
TTGATCAACGACCTTTTGGAAACTTCGGCTTCCCCTGGAGAGAGCGAGATTCTCCGCGCTGTAGAAGTCA
CCATTGTTGTGCACGACGACATCATTCCGTGGCGTTATCCAGCTAAGCGCGAACTGCAATTTGGAGAATG
GCAGCGCAATGACATTCTTGCAGGTATCTTCGAGCCAGCCACGATCGACATTGATCTGGCTATCTTGCTG
ACAAAAGCAAGAGAACATAGCGTTGCCTTGGTAGGTCCAGCGGCGGAGGAACTCTTTGATCCGGTTCCTG
AACAGGATCTATTTGAGGCGCTAAATGAAACCTTAACGCTATGGAACTCGCCGCCCGACTGGGCTGGCGA
TGAGCGAAATGTAGTGCTTACGTTGTCCCGCATTTGGTACAGCGCAGTAACCGGCAAAATCGCGCCGAAG
GATGTCGCTGCCGACTGGGCAATGGAGCGCCTGCCGGCCCAGTATCAGCCCGTCATACTTGAAGCTAGAC
AGGCTTATCTTGGACAAGAAGAAGATCGCTTGGCCTCGCGCGCAGATCAGTTGGAAGAATTTGTCCATTA
CGTAAAAGGCGAGATCACCAAGGTAGTCGGCAAATAACTGTCAGACCAAGTTTACTCATATATACTTTAG
ATTGATTTAAAACTTCATTTTTAATTTAAAAGGATCTAGGTGAAGATCCTTTTTGATAATCTCATGACCA
AAATCCCTTAACGTGAGTTTTCGTTCCACTGAGCGTCAGACCCCGTAGAAAAGATCAAAGGATCTTCTTG
AGATCCTTTTTTTCTGCGCGTAATCTGCTGCTTGCAAACAAAAAAACCACCGCTACCAGCGGTGGTTTGT
TTGCCGGATCAAGAGCTACCAACTCTTTTTCCGAAGGTAACTGGCTTCAGCAGAGCGCAGATACCAAATA
CTGTTCTTCTAGTGTAGCCGTAGTTAGGCCACCACTTCAAGAACTCTGTAGCACCGCCTACATACCTCGC
TCTGCTAATCCTGTTACCAGTGGCTGCTGCCAGTGGCGATAAGTCGTGTCTTACCGGGTTGGACTCAAGA
CGATAGTTACCGGATAAGGCGCAGCGGTCGGGCTGAACGGGGGGTTCGTGCACACAGCCCAGCTTGGAGC
GAACGACCTACACCGAACTGAGATACCTACAGCGTGAGCTATGAGAAAGCGCCACGCTTCCCGAAGGGAG
AAAGGCGGACAGGTATCCGGTAAGCGGCAGGGTCGGAACAGGAGAGCGCACGAGGGAGCTTCCAGGGGGA
AACGCCTGGTATCTTTATAGTCCTGTCGGGTTTCGCCACCTCTGACTTGAGCGTCGATTTTTGTGATGCT
CGTCAGGGGGGCGGAGCCTATGGAAAAACGCCAGCAACGCGGCCTTTTTACGGTTCCTGGCCTTTTGCTG
GCCTTTTGCTCACATGTTCTTTCCTGCGTTATCCCCTGATTCTGTGGATAACCGTATTACCGCCTTTGAG
TGAGCTGATACCGCTCGCCGCAGCCGAACGACCGAGCGCAGCGAGTCAGTGAGCGAGGAAGCGGAAGAGC
GCCCAATACGCAAACCGCCTCTCCCCGCGCGTTGGCCGATTCATTAATCACTCTGTGGTCTCAGGAGTTA
TTGCAGAAAGCCATCCCGTCCCTGGCGAATATCACGCGGTGACCAGTTAAACTCTCGGCGAAAAAGCGTC
GAAAAGTGGTTACTGTCGCTGAATCCACAGCGATAGGCGATGTCAGTAACGCTGGCCTCGCTGTGGCGTA
GCAGATGTCGGGCTTTCATCAGTCGCAGGCGGTTCAGGTATCGCTGAGGCGTCAGTCCCGTTTGCTGCTT
AAGCTGCCGATGTAGCGTACGCAGTGAAAGAGAAAATTGATCCGCCACGGCATCCCAATTCACCTCATCG
GCAAAATGGTCCTCCAGCCAGGCCAGAAGCAAGTTGAGACGTGATGCGCTGTTTTCCAGGTTCTCCTGCA
AACTGCTTTTACGCAGCAAGAGCAGTAATTGCATAAACAAGATCTCGCGACTGGCGGTCGAGGGTAAATC
ATTTTCCCCTTCCTGCTGTTCCATCTGTGCAACCAGCTGTCGCACCTGCTGCAATACGCTGTGGTTAACG
CGCCAGTGAGACGGATACTGCCCATCCAGCTCTTGTGGCAGCAACTGATTCAGCCCGGCGAGAAACTGAA
ATCGATCCGGCGAGCGATACAGCACATTGGTCAGACACAGATTATCGGTATGTTCATACAGATGCCGATC
ATGATCGCGTACGAAACAGACCGTGCCACCGGTGATGGTATAGGGCTGCCCATTAAACACATGAATACCC
GTGCCATGTTCGACAATCACAATTTCATGAAAATCATGATGATGTTCAGGAAAATCCGCCTGCGGGAGCC
GGGGTTCTATCGCCACGGACGCGTTACCGGACGGAAAAAAATCCACACTATGTAATACGGTCATCTAGTA
CTTTCCTGTGTGACTCTAGTAGCTAGCATAATACCTAGGACTGAGCTAGCTGTAAATACTAGAGCTCGGT
ACCAAATTCCAGAAAAGAGGCCTCCCGAAAGGGGGGCCTTTTTTCGTTTTGGTCCTACTAGAGCACCACA
ATTCAGCAAATTGTGAACATCATCACGTTCATCTTTCCCTGGTTGCCAATGGCCCATTTTCCTGTCAGTA
ACGAGAAGGTCGCGAATTGAGGCGCTTTTTAGACTGGTCGTATACTAGAGAAAGAGGAGAAATAATGTGA
GACCACGAA
